>Addgene plasmid #70477 | R777-E193 Hs.PRKAA2 | depositor full sequence | sequence record 125926 | Full Sequence
TTAACGCTAGCATGGATGTTTTCCCAGTCACGACGTTGTAAAACGACGGCCAGTCTTAAAATTCGAGCTC
GGTCCGAGGATCCGAAATAATGATTTTATTTTGACTGATAGTGACCTGTTCGTTGCAACAAATTGATAAG
CAATGCTTTTTTATAATGCCAACTTTGTACAAAAAAGTTGGCACCATGGCTGAGAAGCAGAAGCACGACG
GGCGGGTGAAGATCGGACACTACGTGCTGGGCGACACGCTGGGCGTCGGCACCTTCGGCAAAGTGAAGAT
TGGAGAACATCAATTAACAGGCCATAAAGTGGCAGTTAAAATCTTAAATAGACAGAAGATTCGCAGTTTA
GATGTTGTTGGAAAAATAAAACGAGAAATTCAAAATCTAAAACTCTTTCGTCATCCTCATATTATCAAAC
TATACCAGGTGATCAGCACTCCAACAGATTTTTTTATGGTAATGGAATATGTGTCTGGAGGTGAATTATT
TGACTACATCTGTAAGCATGGACGGGTTGAAGAGATGGAAGCCAGGCGGCTCTTTCAGCAGATTCTGTCT
GCTGTGGATTACTGTCATAGGCATATGGTTGTTCATCGAGACCTGAAACCAGAGAATGTCCTGTTGGATG
CACACATGAATGCCAAGATAGCCGATTTCGGATTATCTAATATGATGTCAGATGGTGAATTTCTGAGAAC
TAGTTGCGGATCTCCAAATTATGCAGCACCTGAAGTCATCTCAGGCAGATTGTATGCAGGTCCTGAAGTT
GATATCTGGAGCTGTGGTGTTATCTTGTATGCTCTTCTTTGTGGCACCCTCCCATTTGATGATGAGCATG
TACCTACGTTATTTAAGAAGATCCGAGGGGGTGTCTTTTATATCCCAGAATATCTCAATCGTTCTGTCGC
CACTCTCCTGATGCATATGCTGCAGGTTGACCCACTGAAACGAGCAACTATCAAAGACATAAGAGAGCAT
GAATGGTTTAAACAAGATTTGCCCAGTTACTTATTTCCTGAAGACCCTTCCTATGATGCTAACGTCATTG
ATGATGAGGCTGTGAAAGAAGTGTGTGAAAAATTTGAATGTACAGAATCAGAAGTAATGAACAGTTTATA
TAGTGGTGACCCTCAAGACCAGCTTGCAGTGGCTTATCATCTTATCATTGACAATCGGAGAATAATGAAC
CAAGCCAGTGAGTTCTACCTCGCCTCTAGTCCTCCATCTGGTTCTTTTATGGATGATAGTGCCATGCATA
TTCCCCCAGGCCTGAAACCTCATCCAGAAAGGATGCCACCTCTTATAGCAGACAGCCCCAAAGCAAGATG
TCCATTGGATGCACTGAATACGACTAAGCCCAAATCTTTAGCTGTGAAAAAAGCCAAGTGGCATCTTGGA
ATCCGAAGTCAGAGCAAACCGTATGACATTATGGCTGAAGTTTACCGAGCTATGAAGCAGCTGGATTTTG
AATGGAAGGTAGTGAATGCATACCATCTTCGTGTAAGAAGAAAAAATCCAGTGACTGGCAATTACGTGAA
AATGAGCTTACAACTTTACCTGGTTGATAACAGGAGCTATCTTTTGGACTTTAAAAGCATTGATGATGAA
GTAGTGGAGCAGAGATCTGGTTCCTCAACACCTCAGCGTTCCTGTTCTGCTGCTGGCTTACACAGACCAA
GATCAAGTTTTGATTCCACAACTGCAGAGAGCCATTCACTTTCTGGCTCTCTCACTGGCTCTTTGACCGG
AAGCACATTGTCTTCAGTTTCACCTCGCCTGGGCAGTCACACCATGGATTTTTTTGAAATGTGTGCCAGT
CTGATTACTACTTTAGCCCGTTAATCAACTTTCTTGTACAAAGTTGGCATTATAGGAAAGCATTGCTTAT
CAATTTGTTGCAACGAACAGGTCACTATCAGTCAAAATAAAATCATTATTTGCATGCAAGCTTAGATCCT
CTAGACCAGCCAGGACAGAAATGCCTCGACTTCGCTGCTACCCAAGGTTGCCGGGTGACGCACACCGTGG
AAACGGATGAAGGCACGAACCCAGTGGACATAAGCCTGTTCGGTTCGTAAGCTGTAATGCAAGTAGCGTA
TGCGCTCACGCAACTGGTCCAGAACCTTGACCGAACGCAGCGGTGGTAACGGCGCAGTGGCGGTTTTCAT
GGCTTGTTATGACTGTTTTTTTGGGGTACAGTCTATGCCTCGGGCATCCAAGCAGCAAGCGCGTTACGCC
GTGGGTCGATGTTTGATGTTATGGAGCAGCAACGATGTTACGCAGCAGGGCAGTCGCCCTAAAACAAAGT
TAAACATTATGAGGGAAGCGGTGATCGCCGAAGTATCGACTCAACTATCAGAGGTAGTTGGCGTCATCGA
GCGCCATCTCGAACCGACGTTGCTGGCCGTACATTTGTACGGCTCCGCAGTGGATGGCGGCCTGAAGCCA
CACAGTGATATTGATTTGCTGGTTACGGTGACCGTAAGGCTTGATGAAACAACGCGGCGAGCTTTGATCA
ACGACCTTTTGGAAACTTCGGCTTCCCCTGGAGAGAGCGAGATTCTCCGCGCTGTAGAAGTCACCATTGT
TGTGCACGACGACATCATTCCGTGGCGTTATCCAGCTAAGCGCGAACTGCAATTTGGAGAATGGCAGCGC
AATGACATTCTTGCAGGTATCTTCGAGCCAGCCACGATCGACATTGATCTGGCTATCTTGCTGACAAAAG
CAAGAGAACATAGCGTTGCCTTGGTAGGTCCAGCGGCGGAGGAACTCTTTGATCCGGTTCCTGAACAGGA
TCTATTTGAGGCGCTAAATGAAACCTTAACGCTATGGAACTCGCCGCCCGACTGGGCTGGCGATGAGCGA
AATGTAGTGCTTACGTTGTCCCGCATTTGGTACAGCGCAGTAACCGGCAAAATCGCGCCGAAGGATGTCG
CTGCCGACTGGGCAATGGAGCGCCTGCCGGCCCAGTATCAGCCCGTCATACTTGAAGCTAGACAGGCTTA
TCTTGGACAAGAAGAAGATCGCTTGGCCTCGCGCGCAGATCAGTTGGAAGAATTTGTCCACTACGTGAAA
GGCGAGATCACCAAGGTAGTCGGCAAATAACCCTCGAGCCACCCATGACCAAAATCCCTTAACGTGAGTT
ACGCGTCGTTCCACTGAGCGTCAGACCCCGTAGAAAAGATCAAAGGATCTTCTTGAGATCCTTTTTTTCT
GCGCGTAATCTGCTGCTTGCAAACAAAAAAACCACCGCTACCAGCGGTGGTTTGTTTGCCGGATCAAGAG
CTACCAACTCTTTTTCCGAAGGTAACTGGCTTCAGCAGAGCGCAGATACCAAATACTGTCCTTCTAGTGT
AGCCGTAGTTAGGCCACCACTTCAAGAACTCTGTAGCACCGCCTACATACCTCGCTCTGCTAATCCTGTT
ACCAGTGGCTGCTGCCAGTGGCGATAAGTCGTGTCTTACCGGGTTGGACTCAAGACGATAGTTACCGGAT
AAGGCGCAGCGGTCGGGCTGAACGGGGGGTTCGTGCACACAGCCCAGCTTGGAGCGAACGACCTACACCG
AACTGAGATACCTACAGCGTGAGCATTGAGAAAGCGCCACGCTTCCCGAAGGGAGAAAGGCGGACAGGTA
TCCGGTAAGCGGCAGGGTCGGAACAGGAGAGCGCACGAGGGAGCTTCCAGGGGGAAACGCCTGGTATCTT
TATAGTCCTGTCGGGTTTCGCCACCTCTGACTTGAGCGTCGATTTTTGTGATGCTCGTCAGGGGGGCGGA
GCCTATGGAAAAACGCCAGCAACGCGGCCTTTTTACGGTTCCTGGCCTTTTGCTGGCCTTTTGCTCACAT
GTTCTTTCCTGCGTTATCCCCTGATTCTGTGGATAACCGTATTACCGCCTTTGAGTGAGCTGATACCGCT
CGCCGCAGCCGAACGACCGAGCGCAGCGAGTCAGTGAGCGAGGAAGCGGAAGAGCGCCCAATACGCAAAC
CGCCTCTCCCCGCGCGTTGGCCGATTCATTAATGCAGCTGGCACGACAGGTTTCCCGACTGGAAAGCGGG
CAGTGAGCGCAACGCAATTAATACGCGTACCGCTAGCCAGGAAGAGTTTGTAGAAACGCAAAAAGGCCAT
CCGTCAGGATGGCCTTCTGCTTAGTTTGATGCCTGGCAGTTTATGGCGGGCGTCCTGCCCGCCACCCTCC
GGGCCGTTGCTTCACAACGTTCAAATCCGCTCCCGGCGGATTTGTCCTACTCAGGAGAGCGTTCACCGAC
AAACAACAGATAAAACGAAAGGCCCAGTCTTCCGACTGAGCCTTTCGTTTTATTTGATGCCTGGCAGTTC
CCTACTCTCGCG
Features (pLannotate 1.2.2; 11 found; start..end, strand, type, name):
     18..54      -  CDS            lacZα (fragment): LacZα fragment of β-galactosidase; lacZ fragment
     85..180     +  protein_bind   attL3: mutant version of attL; recombination site for the Gateway® LR reaction LR Clonase™
    186..1841    +  CDS            PRKAA2: AAPK2_HUMAN - Also known as AMPK, AMPK2. Experimental evidence at protein level: Swiss-Prot protein existence level 1. Catalytic subunit of AMP-activated protein kinase (AMPK), an energy sensor protein kinase that plays a key role in regulating cellular energy metabolism. In response to reduction of intracellular ATP levels, AMPK activates energy-producing pathways and inhibits energy-consuming processes: inhibits protein, carbohydrate and lipid biosynthesis, as well as cell growth and proliferation. AMPK acts via direct phosphorylation of metabolic enzymes, and by longer-term effects via phos
   1849..1942    -  protein_bind   attL2 (fragment): mutant version of attL; recombination site for the Gateway® LR reaction LR Clonase™
   2057..2080    +  promoter       Pc promoter (fragment): intI1 (promoter lies within the coding sequence); class 1 integron promoter
   2256..2312    +  CDS            GmR (fragment): gentamycin acetyltransferase; aacC1; confers resistance to gentamycin
   2319..3110    +  CDS            SmR: aminoglycoside adenylyltransferase (Murphy, 1985); aadA; confers resistance to spectinomycin and streptomycin
   3203..3791    +  rep_origin     ori: high-copy-number ColE1/pMB1/pBR322/pUC origin of replication
   3974..4066    +  CDS            lacI (fragment): lac repressor; lacI; The lac repressor binds to the lac operator to inhibit transcription in E. coli. This inhibition can be relieved by adding lactose or isopropyl-β-D-thiogalactopyranoside (IPTG).
   4121..4148    -  terminator     rrnB T2 terminator: transcription terminator T2 from the E. coli rrnB gene
   4280..4323    +  terminator     rrnB T1 terminator: Escherichia coli rrnB; transcription terminator T1 from the E. coli rrnB gene
