[The description below was written by a language model from this plasmid's Addgene catalogue record and pLannotate feature annotations shown in this document.]
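Description:
R777-E193 Hs.PRKAA2 is a Gateway entry clone built on the pDonor-255 backbone and carrying the human PRKAA2 open reading frame (reference transcript NM_006252.3). PRKAA2 encodes the alpha-2 catalytic subunit of AMP-activated protein kinase, the energy-sensing kinase that responds to falling ATP levels by switching on energy-producing pathways and restraining biosynthesis and growth. The plasmid totals 4,352 bp and is maintained in E. coli at high copy through a ColE1/pUC-type origin. Selection is with spectinomycin, conferred by an aadA (SmR) aminoglycoside adenylyltransferase gene. This gene sits downstream of a fragment of a class 1 integron Pc promoter and a short remnant of a gentamicin resistance gene. Small lacZα and lacI fragments are backbone leftovers, while the rrnB T1 and T2 terminators typically serve to insulate the cloning region from read-through transcription.

The 1,659 bp insert is flanked by two attL recombination sites. The automated annotation labels these as attL3 upstream and a partial attL2 downstream, in opposite orientation. The upstream label may reflect the similarity among attL variants rather than the actual site, and the catalogue fields do not specify which it is. No promoter drives the ORF in this vector, so it is not an expression construct in itself. Instead, an LR Clonase reaction transfers the coding sequence into a destination vector that supplies the promoter, tags and host-specific elements. Because the ORF retains its native stop codon, it suits untagged (native) expression or N-terminal fusions, and C-terminal tags would not be translated. The clone serves as a source for building PRKAA2 expression constructs.
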