Addgene plasmid #70477: R777-E193 Hs.PRKAA2
Purpose: Gateway ORF clone of human PRKAA2 [NM_006252.3] with stop codon (for native or N-terminal fusions)
Depositing lab: Dominic Esposito. Depositing organization: National Cancer Institute (NCI).
Backbone
  Vector backbone: pDonor-255
  Backbone size w/o insert (bp): 2693
  Vector type: Gateway Entry Clone
Growth in bacteria
  Bacterial resistance: Spectinomycin, 50 μg/mL
  Growth temperature: 37°C
  Growth strain: DH10B
  Copy number: High Copy
Gene/Insert
  Gene/Insert name: PRKAA2 (alt name: NM_006252.3)
  Species: H. sapiens (human)
  Insert size (bp): 1659
  Entrez Gene: PRKAA2 (a.k.a. AMPK, AMPK2, AMPKa2, PRKAA)
  Cloning method: Gateway Cloning
  Sequencing primers: 5′ M13F 23-mer (5'-CCCAGTCACGACGTTGTAAAACG); 3′ attLR 23-mer (5'-TAACATCAGAGATTTTGAGACAC)
Terms and licenses: Academic/Nonprofit Terms; Industry Terms: Not Available to Industry
How to cite: R777-E193 Hs.PRKAA2 was a gift from Dominic Esposito (Addgene plasmid # 70477 ; http://n2t.net/addgene:70477 ; RRID:Addgene_70477)
