>Addgene plasmid #70477 | R777-E193 Hs.PRKAA2 | addgene partial sequence | sequence record 130103 | pCR8_R1 5'-cgaaccgaacaggcttatgt-3'
GTGCGTCACCCGGCAACCTTGGGTAGCAGCGAAGTCGAGGCATTTCTGTCCTGGCTGGTCTAGAGGATCT
AAGCTTGCATGCAAATAATGATTTTATTTTGACTGATAGTGACCTGTTCGTTGCAACAAATTGATAAGCA
ATGCTTTCCTATAATGCCAACTTTGTACAAGAAAGTTGATTAACGGGCTAAAGTAGTAATCAGACTGGCA
CACATTTCAAAAAAATCCATGGTGTGACTGCCCAGGCGAGGTGAAACTGAAGACAATGTGCTTCCGGTCA
AAGAGCCAGTGAGAGAGCCAGAAAGTGAATGGCTCTCTGCAGTTGTGGAATCAAAACTTGATCTTGGTCT
GTGTAAGCCAGCAGCAGAACAGGAACGCTGAGGTGTTGAGGAACCAGATCTCTGCTCCACTACTTCATCA
TCAATGCTTTTAAAGTCCAAAAGATAGCTCCTGTTATCAACCAGGTAAAGTTGTAAGCTCATTTTCACGT
AATTGCCAGTCACTGGATTTTTTCTTCTTACACGAAGATGGTATGCATTCACTACCTTCCATTCAAAATC
CAGCTGCTTCATAGCTCGGTAAACTTCAGCCATAATGTCATACGGTTTGCTCTGACTTCGGATTCCAAGA
TGCCACTTGGCTTTTTTCACAGCTAAAGATTTGGGCTTAGTCGTATTCAGTGCATCCAATGGACATCTTG
CTTTGGGGCTGTCTGCTATAAGAGGTGGCATCCTTTCTGGATGAGGTTTCAGGCCTGGGGGAATATGCAT
GGCACTATCATCCATAAAAGAACCAGATGGAGGACTAGAGGCGAGGTAGAACTCACTGGCTTGGTTCATT
ATTCTCCGATTGTCAATGATAAGATGATAAGCCACTGCAAGCTGGTCTTGAGGGTCACCACTATATAAAC
TGTTCATTACTTCTGATTCTGTACATTCAAATTTTTCACACACTTCTTTCACA
